>Addgene plasmid #136173 | pCDNA4.TO-ORF9-2xCSTREP | addgene full sequence | sequence record 291851 | Addgene NGS Result
GACGGATCGGGAGATCTCCCGATCCCCTATGGTGCACTCTCAGTACAATCTGCTCTGATGCCGCATAGTT
AAGCCAGTATCTGCTCCCTGCTTGTGTGTTGGAGGTCGCTGAGTAGTGCGCGAGCAAAATTTAAGCTACA
ACAAGGCAAGGCTTGACCGACAATTGCATGAAGAATCTGCTTAGGGTTAGGCGTTTTGCGCTGCTTCGCG
ATGTACGGGCCAGATATACGCGTTGACATTGATTATTGACTAGTTATTAATAGTAATCAATTACGGGGTC
ATTAGTTCATAGCCCATATATGGAGTTCCGCGTTACATAACTTACGGTAAATGGCCCGCCTGGCTGACCG
CCCAACGACCCCCGCCCATTGACGTCAATAATGACGTATGTTCCCATAGTAACGCCAATAGGGACTTTCC
ATTGACGTCAATGGGTGGAGTATTTACGGTAAACTGCCCACTTGGCAGTACATCAAGTGTATCATATGCC
AAGTACGCCCCCTATTGACGTCAATGACGGTAAATGGCCCGCCTGGCATTATGCCCAGTACATGACCTTA
TGGGACTTTCCTACTTGGCAGTACATCTACGTATTAGTCATCGCTATTACCATGGTGATGCGGTTTTGGC
AGTACATCAATGGGCGTGGATAGCGGTTTGACTCACGGGGATTTCCAAGTCTCCACCCCATTGACGTCAA
TGGGAGTTTGTTTTGGCACCAAAATCAACGGGACTTTCCAAAATGTCGTAACAACTCCGCCCCATTGACG
CAAATGGGCGGTAGGCGTGTACGGTGGGAGGTCTATATAAGCAGAGCTCTCCCTATCAGTGATAGAGATC
TCCCTATCAGTGATAGAGATCGTCGACGAGCTCGTTTAGTGAACCGTCAGATCGCCTGGAGACGCCATCC
ACGCTGTTTTGACCTCCATAGAAGACACCGGGACCGATCCAGCCTCCGGACTCTAGCGTTTAAACTTAAG
CTTGGTACCGAGCTCGGATCCACTAGTCCAGTGTGGTGGAATTCATGGATTTTTTCAATCCATTTATCGA
CCCAACTCGCGGAGGCCCGAGAAACACTGTGAGGCAACCCACGCCGTCACAGTCGCCAACTGTCCCCTCG
GAGACAAGAGTATGCAGGCTTATACCGGCCTGTTTCCAAACCCCGGGGCGACCCGGCGTGGTTGCCGTGG
ACACCACATTTCCACCCACCTACTTCCAGGGCCCCAAGCGGGGAGAAGTATTCGCGGGAGAGACTGGGTC
TATCTGGAAAACAAGGCGCGGACAGGCACGCAATGCTCCTATGTCGCACCTCATATTCCACGTATACGAC
ATCGTGGAGACCACCTACACGGCCGACCGCTGCGAGGACGTGCCATTTAGCTTCCAGACTGATATCATTC
CCAGCGGCACCGTCCTCAAGCTGCTCGGCAGAACACTAGATGGCGCCAGTGTCTGCGTGAACGTTTTCAG
GCAGCGCTGCTACTTCTACACACTAGCACCCCAGGGGGTAAACCTGACCCACGTCCTCCAGCAGGCCCTC
CAGGCTGGCTTCGGTCGCGCATCCTGCGGCTTCTCCACCGAGCCGGTCAGAAAAAAAATCTTGCGCGCGT
ACGACACACAACAATATGCTGTGCAAAAAATAACCCTGTCATCCAGTCCGATGATGCGAACGCTTAGCGA
CCGCCTAACAACCTGTGGGTGCGAGGTGTTTGAGTCCAATGTGGACGCCATTAGGCGCTTCGTGCTGGAC
CACGGGTTCTCGACATTCGGGTGGTACAAGTGCAGCAACCCGGCCCCCCGCACCCAGGCCAGAGACTCTT
GGACGGAACTGGAGTTTGACTGCAGCTGGGAGGACCTAAAGTTTATCCCGGAGAGGACGGAGTGGCCCCC
ATACACAATCCTATCCTTTGATATAGAATGTATGGGCGAGAAGGGTTTTCCCAACGCGACTCAAGACGAG
GACATGATTATACAAATCTCGTGTGTTTTACACACAGACGGCAACGATAAACCGTACACCCGCATGCTAC
TGGGCCTAGGGACATGCGACCCCCTTCCTGGGGTGGAGGTCTTTGAGTTTCCTTCGGAGTACGACATGCT
GGCCGCCTTCCTCAGCATGCTCCGCGATTACAATGTGGAGTTTATAACGGGGTACAACATAGCAAACTTT
GACCTTCCATACATCATAGCCCGGGCAACTCAGGTGTACGACTTCAAGCTGCAGGACTTCACCAAAATAA
AAACTGGGTCCGTGTTTGAGGTCCACCAACCCAGAGGCGGTTCCGATGGGGGCAACTTCATGAGGTCCCA
GTCAAAGGTCAAAATATCGGGGATCGTCCCCATAGACATGTACCAGGTTTGCAGGGAAAAGCTGAGTCTG
TCAGACTACAAGCTGGACACAGTGGCTAAGCAATGCCTCGGTCGACAAAAAGATGACATCTCATACAAGG
ACATACCCCCGCTTTTTAAATCTGGACCTGATGGTCGCGCAAAGGTGGGAAACTACTGTGTTATTGACTC
GGTCCTGGTTATGGATCTTCTGCTACGGTTTCAGACCCACGTTGAGATCTCGGAAATAGCCAAGCTGGCC
AAGATCCCCACCCGTAGGGTACTGACGGACGGCCAACAGATCAGGGTATTTTCCTGCCTCTTGGAGGCTG
CTGCCACGGAAGGTTACATTCTCCCCGTCCCAAAAGGAGACGCGGTTAGCGGGTATCAGGGGGCCACTGT
AATAAGCCCCTCTCCGGGATTCTATGACGACCCCGTACTCGTGGTGGATTTTGCCAGCTTGTACCCCAGT
ATCATCCAAGCGCACAACTTGTGCTACTCCACACTGATACCCGGCGATTCGCTCCACCTGCACCCACACC
TCTCCCCGGACGACTACGAAACCTTTGTCCTCAGCGGAGGTCCGGTCCACTTTGTAAAAAAACACAAAAG
GGAGTCCCTTCTTGCCAAGCTTCTGACGGTATGGCTCGCGAAGAGAAAAGAAATAAGAAAGACCCTGGCA
TCATGCACGGACCCCGCACTGAAAACTATTCTAGACAAACAACAACTGGCCATCAAGGTTACCTGCAACG
CCGTTTACGGCTTCACGGGCGTTGCCTCTGGCATACTGCCTTGCCTAAACATAGCGGAGACCGTGACACT
ACAAGGGCGAAAGATGCTGGAGAGATCTCAGGCCTTTGTAGAGGCCATCTCGCCGGAACGCCTAGCGGGT
CTCCTGCGGAGGCCAGTAGACGTCTCACCCGACGCCCGATTCAAGGTCATATACGGCGACACTGACTCTC
TTTTCATATGCTGCATGGGTTTCAACATGGACAGCGTGTCAGACTTCGCGGAGGAGCTAGCGTCAATCAC
CACCAACACGCTGTTTCGTAGCCCCATCAAGCTGGAGGCTGAAAAGATCTTCAAGTGCCTTCTGCTCCTG
ACTAAAAAGAGATACGTGGGGGTACTCAGTGACGACAAGGTTCTGATGAAGGGCGTAGACCTCATTAGGA
AAACAGCCTGTCGTTTTGTCCAGGAAAAGAGCAGTCAGGTCCTGGACCTCATACTGCGGGAGCCGAGCGT
CAAGGCCGCGGCCAAGCTTATTTCGGGGCAGGCGACAGACTGGGTGTACAGGGAAGGGCTCCCAGAGGGG
TTCGTCAAGATAATTCAAGTGCTCAACGCGAGCCACCGGGAACTGTGCGAACGCAGCGTACCAGTAGACA
AACTGACGTTTACCACCGAGCTAAGCCGCCCGCTGGCGGACTACAAGACGCAAAACCTCCCGCACCTGAC
CGTGTACCAAAAGCTACAAGCTAGACAGGAGGAGCTTCCCCAGATACACGACAGAATCCCCTACGTGTTC
GTCGACGCCCCAGGTAGCCTGCGCTCCGAGCTGGCAGAGCACCCCGAGTACGTCAAGCAGCACGGACTGC
GCGTGGCGGTGGACCTGTACTTCGACAAGCTGGTACACGCGGTAGCCAACATCATCCAATGCCTCTTCCA
GAACAACACGTCGGCAACCGTAGCTATCTTGTATAACTTTTTAGACATTCCCGTGACTTTTCCCACGCCC
TCGGGGCGGCCGCTCGAGGGAGGCGGTGGATGGAGCCACCCCCAGTTCGAGAAGGGCGGCGGCAGCGGCG
GCGGCAGCGGCGGCGGCAGCTGGAGCCACCCCCAGTTCGAGAAGGGGCCCGTTTAAACCCGCTGATCAGC
CTCGACTGTGCCTTCTAGTTGCCAGCCATCTGTTGTTTGCCCCTCCCCCGTGCCTTCCTTGACCCTGGAA
GGTGCCACTCCCACTGTCCTTTCCTAATAAAATGAGGAAATTGCATCGCATTGTCTGAGTAGGTGTCATT
CTATTCTGGGGGGTGGGGTGGGGCAGGACAGCAAGGGGGAGGATTGGGAAGACAATAGCAGGCATGCTGG
GGATGCGGTGGGCTCTATGGCTTCTGAGGCGGAAAGAACCAGCTGGGGCTCTAGGGGGTATCCCC
[124 nt withheld, positions 4476-4599]
C
[91 nt withheld, positions 4601-4691]
A
[49 nt withheld, positions 4693-4741]
CCTTTGACGTTGGAGTCCACGTTCTTT
[37 nt withheld, positions 4769-4805]
ACCCTATCTCGGTCTATTCTTTTGATTTATAAGGGATTTTGCCGATTTCGGCCTATTGGTTAAAAAATGA
GCTGATTTAACAAAAATTTAACGCGAATTAATTCTGTGGAATGTGTGTCAGTTAGGGTGTGGAAAGTCCC
CAGGCTCCCCAGCAGGCAGAAGTATGCAAAGCATGCATCTCAATTAGTCAGCAACCAGGTGTGGAAAGTC
CCCAGGCTCCCCAGCAGGCAGAAGTATGCAAAGCATGCATCTCAATTAGTCAGCAACCATAGTCCCGCCC
CTAACTCCGCCCATCCCGCCCCTAACTCCGCCCAGTTCCGCCCATTCTCCGCCCCATGGCTGACTAATTT
TTTTTATTTATGCAGAGGCCGAGGCCGCCTCTGCCTCTGAGCTATTCCAGAAGTAGTGAGGAGGCTTTTT
TGGAGGCCTAGGCTTTTGCAAAAAGCTCCCGGGAGCTTGTATATCCATTTTCGGATCTGATCAGCACGTG
TTGACAATTAATCATCGGCATAGTATATCGGCATAGTATAATACGACAAGGTGAGGAACTAAACCATGGC
CAAGTTGACCAGTGCCGTTCCGGTGCTCACCGCGCGCGACGTCGCCGGAGCGGTCGAGTTCTGGACCGAC
CGGCTCGGGTTCTCCCGGGACTTCGTGGAGGACGACTTCGCCGGTGTGGTCCGGGACGACGTGACCCTGT
TCATCAGCGCGGTCCAGGACCAGGTGGTGCCGGACAACACCCTGGCCTGGGTGTGGGTGCGCGGCCTGGA
CGAGCTGTACGCCGAGTGGTCGGAGGTCGTGTCCACGAACTTCCGGGACGCCTCCGGGCCGGCCATGACC
GAGATCGGCGAGCAGCCGTGGGGGCGGGAGTTCGCCCTGCGCGACCCGGCCGGCAACTGCGTGCACTTCG
TGGCCGAGGAGCAGGACTGACACGTGCTACGAGATTTCGATTCCACCGCCGCCTTCTATGAAAGGTTGGG
CTTCGGAATCGTTTTCCGGGACGCCGGCTGGATGATCCTCCAGCGCGGGGATCTCATGCTGGAGTTCTTC
GCCCACCCCAACTTGTTTATTGCAGCTTATAATGGTTACAAATAAAGCAATAGCATCACAAATTTCACAA
ATAAAGCATTTTTTTCACTGCATTCTAGTTGTGGTTTGTCCAAACTCATCAATGTATCTTATCATGTCTG
TATACCGTCGACCTCTAGCTAGAGCTTGGCGTAATCATGGTCATAGCTGTTTCCTGTGTGAAATTGTTAT
CCGCTCACAATTCCACACAACATACGAGCCGGAAGCATAAAGTGTAAAGCCTGGGGTGCCTAATGAGTGA
GCTAACTCACATTAATTGCGTTGCGCTCACTGCCCGCTTTCCAGTCGGGAAACCTGTCGTGCCAGCTGCA
TTAATGAATCGGCCAACGCGCGGGGAGAGGCGGTTTGCGTATTGGGCGCTCTTCCGCTTCCTCGCTCACT
GACTCGCTGCGCTCGGTCGTTCGGCTGCGGCGAGCGGTATCAGCTCACTCAAAGGCGGTAATACGGTTAT
CCACAGAATCAGGGGATAACGCAGGAAAGAACATGTGAGCAAAAGGCCAGCAAAAGGCCAGGAACCGTAA
AAAGGCCGCGTTGCTGGCGTTTTTCCATAGGCTCCGCCCCCCTGACGAGCATCACAAAAATCGACGCTCA
AGTCAGAGGTGGCGAAACCCGACAGGACTATAAAGATACCAGGCGTTTCCCCCTGGAAGCTCCCTCGTGC
GCTCTCCTGTTCCGACCCTGCCGCTTACCGGATACCTGTCCGCCTTTCTCCCTTCGGGAAGCGTGGCGCT
TTCTCATAGCTCACGCTGTAGGTATCTCAGTTCGGTGTAGGTCGTTCGCTCCAAGCTGGGCTGTGTGCAC
GAACCCCCCGTTCAGCCCGACCGCTGCGCCTTATCCGGTAACTATCGTCTTGAGTCCAACCCGGTAAGAC
ACGACTTATCGCCACTGGCAGCAGCCACTGGTAACAGGATTAGCAGAGCGAGGTATGTAGGCGGTGCTAC
AGAGTTCTTGAAGTGGTGGCCTAACTACGGCTACACTAGAAGAACAGTATTTGGTATCTGCGCTCTGCTG
AAGCCAGTTACCTTCGGAAAAAGAGTTGGTAGCTCTTGATCCGGCAAACAAACCACCGCTGGTAGCGGTG
GTTTTTTTGTTTGCAAGCAGCAGATTACGCGCAGAAAAAAAGGATCTCAAGAAGATCCTTTGATCTTTTC
TACGGGGTCTGACGCTCAGTGGAACGAAAACTCACGTTAAGGGATTTTGGTCATGAGATTATCAAAAAGG
ATCTTCACCTAGATCCTTTTAAATTAAAAATGAAGTTTTAAATCAATCTAAAGTATATATGAGTAAACTT
GGTCTGACAGTTACCAATGCTTAATCAGTGAGGCACCTATCTCAGCGATCTGTCTATTTCGTTCATCCAT
AGTTGCCTGACTCCCCGTCGTGTAGATAACTACGATACGGGAGGGCTTACCATCTGGCCCCAGTGCTGCA
ATGATACCGCGAGACCCACGCTCACCGGCTCCAGATTTATCAGCAATAAACCAGCCAGCCGGAAGGGCCG
AGCGCAGAAGTGGTCCTGCAACTTTATCCGCCTCCATCCAGTCTATTAATTGTTGCCGGGAAGCTAGAGT
AAGTAGTTCGCCAGTTAATAGTTTGCGCAACGTTGTTGCCATTGCTACAGGCATCGTGGTGTCACGCTCG
TCGTTTGGTATGGCTTCATTCAGCTCCGGTTCCCAACGATCAAGGCGAGTTACATGATCCCCCATGTTGT
GCAAAAAAGCGGTTAGCTCCTTCGGTCCTCCGATCGTTGTCAGAAGTAAGTTGGCCGCAGTGTTATCACT
CATGGTTATGGCAGCACTGCATAATTCTCTTACTGTCATGCCATCCGTAAGATGCTTTTCTGTGACTGGT
GAGTACTCAACCAAGTCATTCTGAGAATAGTGTATGCGGCGACCGAGTTGCTCTTGCCCGGCGTCAATAC
GGGATAATACCGCGCCACATAGCAGAACTTTAAAAGTGCTCATCATTGGAAAACGTTCTTCGGGGCGAAA
ACTCTCAAGGATCTTACCGCTGTTGAGATCCAGTTCGATGTAACCCACTCGTGCACCCAACTGATCTTCA
GCATCTTTTACTTTCACCAGCGTTTCTGGGTGAGCAAAAACAGGAAGGCAAAATGCCGCAAAAAAGGGAA
TAAGGGCGACACGGAAATGTTGAATACTCATACTCTTCCTTTTTCAATATTATTGAAGCATTTATCAGGG
TTATTGTCTCATGAGCGGATACATATTTGAATGTATTTAGAAAAATAAACAAATAGGGGTTCCGCGCACA
TTTCCCCGAAAAGTGCCACCTGACGTC
Features (pLannotate 1.2.2; 22 found; start..end, strand, type, name):
     28..80      -  misc_feature   bom (fragment): basis of mobility region from pBR322
    235..614     +  enhancer       CMV enhancer: human cytomegalovirus immediate early enhancer
    615..818     +  promoter       CMV promoter: human cytomegalovirus (CMV) immediate early promoter
    820..839     +  promoter       PLtetO-1 promoter (fragment): modified phage lambda PL promoter with tet operator sites (Lutz and Bujard, 1997)
    841..860     +  promoter       PLtetO-1 promoter (fragment): modified phage lambda PL promoter with tet operator sites (Lutz and Bujard, 1997)
    868..901     +  promoter       TRE3GV promoter (fragment): 3rd-generation Tet-responsive promoter that can be activated by binding of Tet-On® 3G, optimized for retroviral and lentiviral vectors
   1031..4030    +  CDS            DPOL_EBVB9: Experimental evidence at protein level: Swiss-Prot protein existence level 1. Replicates viral genomic DNA in the late phase of lytic infection, producing long concatemeric DNA. The replication complex is composed of six viral proteins: the DNA polymerase, processivity factor, primase, primase-associated factor, helicase, and ssDNA-binding protein. From Epstein-Barr virus (strain B95-8) (HHV-4) (Human herpesvirus 4).
   4206..4430    +  polyA_signal   bGH poly(A) signal: bovine growth hormone polyadenylation signal
   4434..4455    +  promoter       SV40 promoter (fragment): SV40 enhancer and early promoter
   4476..4904    +  rep_origin     f1 ori (sequence partly withheld): f1 bacteriophage origin of replication; arrow indicates direction of (+) strand synthesis
   4918..5247    +  promoter       SV40 promoter: SV40 enhancer and early promoter
   5295..5342    +  promoter       EM7 promoter: synthetic bacterial promoter&nbsp
   5361..5735    +  CDS            BleoR: antibiotic-binding protein; Sh ble from Streptoalloteichus hindustanus; confers resistance to bleomycin, phleomycin, and Zeocin™
   5745..5870    +  CDS            ble (fragment): BLE_KLEPN - Experimental evidence at protein level: Swiss-Prot protein existence level 1. Binding protein with a strong affinity to the bleomycin family of antibiotics. Binds to CL990; an antimitotic-antibiotic compound. From Klebsiella pneumoniae.
   5865..5986    +  polyA_signal   SV40 poly(A) signal: SV40 polyadenylation signal
   6059..6075    -  protein_bind   lac operator: The lac repressor binds to the lac operator to inhibit transcription in E. coli. This inhibition can be relieved by adding lactose or isopropyl-β-D-thiogalactopyranoside (IPTG). lac repressor encoded by lacI
   6083..6113    -  promoter       lac promoter: promoter for the E. coli lac operon
   6128..6149    -  protein_bind   CAP binding site: CAP binding activates transcription in the presence of cAMP. E. coli catabolite activator protein
   6162..6254    -  CDS            lacI (fragment): lac repressor; lacI; The lac repressor binds to the lac operator to inhibit transcription in E. coli. This inhibition can be relieved by adding lactose or isopropyl-β-D-thiogalactopyranoside (IPTG).
   6437..7025    -  rep_origin     ori: high-copy-number ColE1/pMB1/pBR322/pUC origin of replication
   7196..8056    -  CDS            AmpR: β-lactamase; bla; confers resistance to ampicillin, carbenicillin, and related antibiotics
   8057..8161    -  promoter       AmpR promoter: bla
