[The description below was written by a language model from this plasmid's Addgene catalogue record and pLannotate feature annotations shown in this document.]
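Description:
pCDNA4.TO-ORF9-2xCSTREP is a mammalian expression plasmid built on the Invitrogen pcDNA4/TO backbone, carrying ORF9 of Kaposi's sarcoma-associated herpesvirus (KSHV) with a C-terminal Strep tag (a tandem, 2x tag according to the construct name). The insert was derived from cDNA of reactivated TREx BCBL-1-RTA cells. In the 8,192 nt sequenced record, the roughly 3 kb open reading frame is annotated by similarity to the Epstein-Barr virus DNA polymerase. This fits ORF9 being the KSHV homolog of the herpesvirus replicative DNA polymerase catalytic subunit, rather than indicating an EBV insert. The Strep tag itself was not picked up as a separate feature by the automated annotation.

Expression is driven by the human CMV immediate-early enhancer and promoter. Two short tet operator-matching segments sit immediately downstream of the promoter, labelled by the annotation tool as PLtetO-1 fragments. This is the characteristic "TO" arrangement: transcription is constitutive in ordinary cells, but is repressed in cells expressing the Tet repressor and can then be induced with tetracycline or doxycycline. A bovine growth hormone polyadenylation signal terminates the transcript.

A separate cassette places the Sh ble gene under the SV40 early promoter and the bacterial EM7 promoter, followed by an SV40 poly(A) signal, allowing Zeocin selection of stable mammalian lines. In E. coli the plasmid is maintained by a high-copy ColE1/pUC origin with ampicillin resistance, and an f1 origin is also present.

The construct belongs to a set of tagged KSHV ORFs made for a global mapping of herpesvirus-host protein complexes, where a Strep tag allows affinity purification of the viral protein along with its associated host proteins.
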