Addgene plasmid #136173: pCDNA4.TO-ORF9-2xCSTREP
Purpose: Expresses C-terminally strep tagged Kaposi's Sarcoma Associated Herpesvirus (KSHV) ORF9
Depositing lab: Britt Glaunsinger. Depositing organization: University of California, Berkeley. Publication: Global mapping of herpesvirus-host protein complexes reveals a transcription strategy for late genes. Davis ZH, Verschueren E, Jang GM, Kleffman K, Johnson JR, Park J, Von Dollen J, Maher MC, Johnson T, Newton W, Jager S, Shales M, Horner J, Hernandez RD, Krogan NJ, Glaunsinger BA. Mol Cell. 2015 Jan 22;57(2):349-60. doi: 10.1016/j.molcel.2014.11.026. Epub 2014 Dec 24. PubMed 25544563.
Backbone
  Vector backbone: pCDNA4.TO
  Backbone manufacturer: Invitrogen
  Vector type: Mammalian Expression
  Selectable markers: Zeocin
Growth in bacteria
  Bacterial resistance: Ampicillin, 100 μg/mL
  Growth temperature: 37°C
  Growth strain: DH5alpha
  Copy number: High Copy
Gene/Insert
  Gene/Insert name: ORF9
  Species: Kaposi's sarcoma-associated herpesvirus (KSHV)
  Promoter: CMV
  Cloning method: Restriction Enzyme; 5′ cloning site Unknown (unknown if destroyed)
  Sequencing primers: 5′ CGCAAATGGGCGGTAGGCGTG; 3′ TAGAAGGCACAGTCGAGGCT
Resource information
  A portion of this plasmid was derived from a plasmid made by: cDNA of reactivated TREx BCBL-1-RTA cells
Terms and licenses: Academic/Nonprofit Terms; Industry Terms: Not Available to Industry
How to cite: pCDNA4.TO-ORF9-2xCSTREP was a gift from Britt Glaunsinger (Addgene plasmid # 136173 ; http://n2t.net/addgene:136173 ; RRID:Addgene_136173)
